Addgene plasmid #77219: SHPK gRNA (BRDN0001147296)
Purpose: 3rd generation lentiviral gRNA plasmid targeting human SHPK
Depositing lab: John Doench & David Root. Depositing organization: Broad Institute. Publication: Optimized sgRNA design to maximize activity and minimize off-target effects of CRISPR-Cas9. Doench JG, Fusi N, Sullender M, Hegde M, Vaimberg EW, Donovan KF, Smith I, Tothova Z, Wilen C, Orchard R, Virgin HW, Listgarten J, Root DE. Nat Biotechnol. 2016 Jan 18. doi: 10.1038/nbt.3437. PubMed 26780180.
Backbone
  Vector backbone: lentiGuide-Puro
  Backbone manufacturer: Zhang Lab (Addgene plasmid # 52963)
  Vector type: Mammalian Expression, Lentiviral, CRISPR
  Selectable markers: Puromycin
Growth in bacteria
  Bacterial resistance: Ampicillin, 100 μg/mL
  Growth temperature: 37°C
  Growth strain: DH5alpha
  Copy number: High Copy
Gene/Insert
  Gene/Insert name: SHPK (alt names: SHPK; NM_013276.2)
  gRNA/shRNA sequence: GCATTCTGGTCGGACATCAG
  Species: H. sapiens (human)
  Entrez Gene: SHPK (a.k.a. CARKL, SHK)
  Promoter: hU6
  Cloning method: Unknown
  Sequencing primers: 5′ U6-F; 3′ pS2-R
Terms and licenses: Academic/Nonprofit Terms; Industry Terms: Not Available to Industry
Depositor comments: The gRNA was designed to target the following Genbank reference sequence(s): NM_013276.2. Note that this plasmid does NOT contain Cas9. It should be used in conjunction with lentiCas9-Blast (Addgene #52962) or otherwise with cell lines already expressing Cas9. Browse the full kinome gRNA library at http://www.addgene.org/pooled-library/broadgpp-human-kinome/ or visit http://www.broadinstitute.org/rnai/public/ for detailed protocols and information.
How to cite: SHPK gRNA (BRDN0001147296) was a gift from John Doench & David Root (Addgene plasmid # 77219 ; http://n2t.net/addgene:77219 ; RRID:Addgene_77219)
