[The description below was written by a language model from this plasmid's Addgene catalogue record and pLannotate feature annotations shown in this document.]
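Description:
SHPK gRNA (BRDN0001147296) is a third-generation lentiviral guide RNA plasmid built on the lentiGuide-Puro backbone and designed to target the human SHPK gene (also known as CARKL or SHK), with the guide chosen against the NM_013276.2 reference transcript. The assembled sequence is 8,323 nt. In bacteria it is maintained at high copy through a ColE1/pUC-type origin and selected with ampicillin via the β-lactamase gene. An f1 origin, an SV40 origin and remnants of lac and T7/T3 promoter elements from the parental cloning vector are also annotated in the backbone.

The lentiviral transfer cassette begins with an RSV promoter fused to a truncated HIV-1 5' LTR, which makes genomic RNA production Tat-independent. This is followed by the Ψ packaging signal with a partial gag sequence and the Rev response element for nuclear export of the unspliced genome. A ΔU3 self-inactivating 3' LTR and an SV40 polyadenylation signal close the cassette. Within it, a human U6 RNA polymerase III promoter drives the SHPK-specific spacer joined to the Streptococcus pyogenes Cas9 guide scaffold. A cPPT/CTS element, which aids nuclear import of the viral genome, follows the scaffold. Downstream, the EF-1α core promoter with its intron A expresses puromycin N-acetyltransferase, and a WPRE enhances transcript expression, so transduced mammalian cells can be selected with puromycin.

The plasmid does not encode Cas9, so it must be paired with a separate Cas9 vector or used in cells that already express the nuclease. It belongs to a human kinome gRNA collection and is used for CRISPR knockout of SHPK.
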