Features (pLannotate 1.2.2; 29 found; start..end, strand, type, name):
     14..80      +  CDS            small t antigen (fragment): SV40 (simian virus 40) small t antigen
    106..317     +  promoter       EF-1α core promoter: core promoter for human elongation factor EF-1α
    318..1256    +  intron         EF-1α intron A: intron upstream of the start codon of human EF-1α
   1278..1877    +  CDS            PuroR (fragment): puromycin N-acetyltransferase; pac from Streptomyces; confers resistance to puromycin
   1893..2481    +  misc_feature   WPRE: woodchuck hepatitis virus posttranscriptional regulatory element
   2532..2551    +  misc_feature   cPPT/CTS (fragment): central polypurine tract and central termination sequence of HIV-1
   2553..2786    +  LTR            3' LTR (ΔU3): self-inactivating 3' long terminal repeat (LTR) from HIV-1
   2864..2985    +  polyA_signal   SV40 poly(A) signal: SV40 polyadenylation signal
   3025..3160    +  rep_origin     SV40 ori: SV40 origin of replication
   3181..3199    -  promoter       T7 promoter: promoter for bacteriophage T7 RNA polymerase
   3207..3362    +  CDS            lacZα (fragment): LacZα fragment of β-galactosidase; lacZ fragment
   3367..3795    +  rep_origin     f1 ori (sequence partly withheld): f1 bacteriophage origin of replication; arrow indicates direction of (+) strand synthesis
   3848..3952    +  promoter       AmpR promoter: bla
   3953..4813    +  CDS            AmpR: β-lactamase; bla; confers resistance to ampicillin, carbenicillin, and related antibiotics
   4984..5572    +  rep_origin     ori: high-copy-number ColE1/pMB1/pBR322/pUC origin of replication
   5755..5847    +  CDS            lacI (fragment): lac repressor; lacI; The lac repressor binds to the lac operator to inhibit transcription in E. coli. This inhibition can be relieved by adding lactose or isopropyl-β-D-thiogalactopyranoside (IPTG).
   5860..5881    +  protein_bind   CAP binding site: CAP binding activates transcription in the presence of cAMP. E. coli catabolite activator protein
   5896..5926    +  promoter       lac promoter: promoter for the E. coli lac operon
   5934..5950    +  protein_bind   lac operator: The lac repressor binds to the lac operator to inhibit transcription in E. coli. This inhibition can be relieved by adding lactose or isopropyl-β-D-thiogalactopyranoside (IPTG). lac repressor encoded by lacI
   5995..6013    +  promoter       T3 promoter: promoter for bacteriophage T3 RNA polymerase
   6041..6267    +  promoter       RSV promoter: Rous sarcoma virus enhancer/promoter
   6268..6448    +  LTR            5' LTR (truncated): truncated 5' long terminal repeat (LTR) from HIV-1
   6495..6620    +  misc_feature   HIV-1 Ψ: packaging signal of human immunodeficiency virus type 1
   6604..6967    +  CDS            HIV-1 gag (fragment): gag protein from human immunodeficiency virus 1; gag
   7113..7346    +  misc_feature   RRE: The Rev response element (RRE) of HIV-1 allows for Rev-dependent mRNA export from the nucleus to the cytoplasm.
   7723..7749    +  CDS            Rev (fragment): human immunodeficiency virus 1 (HIV-1) Rev protein; rev; enhances nuclear export of unspliced and incompletely spliced viral mRNAs
   7753..7993    +  promoter       U6 promoter: RNA polymerase III promoter for human U6 snRNA
   8023..8098    +  misc_RNA       gRNA scaffold: guide RNA scaffold for the Streptococcus pyogenes CRISPR/Cas9 system
   8154..8271    +  misc_feature   cPPT/CTS: central polypurine tract and central termination sequence of HIV-1
>Addgene plasmid #77219 | SHPK gRNA (BRDN0001147296) | addgene full sequence | sequence record 187342 | Addgene Assembled Sequence
CCCGGGTGCAAAGATGGATAAAGTTTTAAACAGAGAGGAATCTTTGCAGCTAATGGACCTTCTAGGTCTT
GAAAGGAGTGGGAATTGGCTCCGGTGCCCGTCAGTGGGCAGAGCGCACATCGCCCACAGTCCCCGAGAAG
TTGGGGGGAGGGGTCGGCAATTGATCCGGTGCCTAGAGAAGGTGGCGCGGGGTAAACTGGGAAAGTGATG
TCGTGTACTGGCTCCGCCTTTTTCCCGAGGGTGGGGGAGAACCGTATATAAGTGCAGTAGTCGCCGTGAA
CGTTCTTTTTCGCAACGGGTTTGCCGCCAGAACACAGGTAAGTGCCGTGTGTGGTTCCCGCGGGCCTGGC
CTCTTTACGGGTTATGGCCCTTGCGTGCCTTGAATTACTTCCACCTGGCTGCAGTACGTGATTCTTGATC
CCGAGCTTCGGGTTGGAAGTGGGTGGGAGAGTTCGAGGCCTTGCGCTTAAGGAGCCCCTTCGCCTCGTGC
TTGAGTTGAGGCCTGGCCTGGGCGCTGGGGCCGCCGCGTGCGAATCTGGTGGCACCTTCGCGCCTGTCTC
GCTGCTTTCGATAAGTCTCTAGCCATTTAAAATTTTTGATGACCTGCTGCGACGCTTTTTTTCTGGCAAG
ATAGTCTTGTAAATGCGGGCCAAGATCTGCACACTGGTATTTCGGTTTTTGGGGCCGCGGGCGGCGACGG
GGCCCGTGCGTCCCAGCGCACATGTTCGGCGAGGCGGGGCCTGCGAGCGCGGCCACCGAGAATCGGACGG
GGGTAGTCTCAAGCTGGCCGGCCTGCTCTGGTGCCTGGCCTCGCGCCGCCGTGTATCGCCCCGCCCTGGG
CGGCAAGGCTGGCCCGGTCGGCACCAGTTGCGTGAGCGGAAAGATGGCCGCTTCCCGGCCCTGCTGCAGG
GAGCTCAAAATGGAGGACGCGGCGCTCGGGAGAGCGGGCGGGTGAGTCACCCACACAAAGGAAAAGGGCC
TTTCCGTCCTCAGCCGTCGCTTCATGTGACTCCACGGAGTACCGGGCGCCGTCCAGGCACCTCGATTAGT
TCTCGAGCTTTTGGAGTACGTCGTCTTTAGGTTGGGGGGAGGGGTTTTATGCGATGGAGTTTCCCCACAC
TGAGTGGGTGGAGACTGAAGTTAGGCCAGCTTGGCACTTGATGTAATTCTCCTTGGAATTTGCCCTTTTT
GAGTTTGGATCTTGGTTCATTCTCAAGCCTCAGACAGTGGTTCAAAGTTTTTTTCTTCCATTTCAGGTGT
CGTGACGTACGGCCACCATGACCGAGTACAAGCCCACGGTGCGCCTCGCCACCCGCGACGACGTCCCCAG
GGCCGTACGCACCCTCGCCGCCGCGTTCGCCGACTACCCCGCCACGCGCCACACCGTCGATCCGGACCGC
CACATCGAGCGGGTCACCGAGCTGCAAGAACTCTTCCTCACGCGCGTCGGGCTCGACATCGGCAAGGTGT
GGGTCGCGGACGACGGCGCCGCCGTGGCGGTCTGGACCACGCCGGAGAGCGTCGAAGCGGGGGCGGTGTT
CGCCGAGATCGGCCCGCGCATGGCCGAGTTGAGCGGTTCCCGGCTGGCCGCGCAGCAACAGATGGAAGGC
CTCCTGGCGCCGCACCGGCCCAAGGAGCCCGCGTGGTTCCTGGCCACCGTCGGAGTCTCGCCCGACCACC
AGGGCAAGGGTCTGGGCAGCGCCGTCGTGCTCCCCGGAGTGGAGGCGGCCGAGCGCGCCGGGGTGCCCGC
CTTCCTGGAGACCTCCGCGCCCCGCAACCTCCCCTTCTACGAGCGGCTCGGCTTCACCGTCACCGCCGAC
GTCGAGGTGCCCGAAGGACCGCGCACCTGGTGCATGACCCGCAAGCCCGGTGCCTGAACGCGTTAAGTCG
ACAATCAACCTCTGGATTACAAAATTTGTGAAAGATTGACTGGTATTCTTAACTATGTTGCTCCTTTTAC
GCTATGTGGATACGCTGCTTTAATGCCTTTGTATCATGCTATTGCTTCCCGTATGGCTTTCATTTTCTCC
TCCTTGTATAAATCCTGGTTGCTGTCTCTTTATGAGGAGTTGTGGCCCGTTGTCAGGCAACGTGGCGTGG
TGTGCACTGTGTTTGCTGACGCAACCCCCACTGGTTGGGGCATTGCCACCACCTGTCAGCTCCTTTCCGG
GACTTTCGCTTTCCCCCTCCCTATTGCCACGGCGGAACTCATCGCCGCCTGCCTTGCCCGCTGCTGGACA
GGGGCTCGGCTGTTGGGCACTGACAATTCCGTGGTGTTGTCGGGGAAATCATCGTCCTTTCCTTGGCTGC
TCGCCTGTGTTGCCACCTGGATTCTGCGCGGGACGTCCTTCTGCTACGTCCCTTCGGCCCTCAATCCAGC
GGACCTTCCTTCCCGCGGCCTGCTGCCGGCTCTGCGGCCTCTTCCGCGTCTTCGCCTTCGCCCTCAGACG
AGTCGGATCTCCCTTTGGGCCGCCTCCCCGCGTCGACTTTAAGACCAATGACTTACAAGGCAGCTGTAGA
TCTTAGCCACTTTTTAAAAGAAAAGGGGGGACTGGAAGGGCTAATTCACTCCCAACGAAGACAAGATCTG
CTTTTTGCTTGTACTGGGTCTCTCTGGTTAGACCAGATCTGAGCCTGGGAGCTCTCTGGCTAACTAGGGA
ACCCACTGCTTAAGCCTCAATAAAGCTTGCCTTGAGTGCTTCAAGTAGTGTGTGCCCGTCTGTTGTGTGA
CTCTGGTAACTAGAGATCCCTCAGACCCTTTTAGTCAGTGTGGAAAATCTCTAGCAGTACGTATAGTAGT
TCATGTCATCTTATTATTCAGTATTTATAACTTGCAAAGAAATGAATATCAGAGAGTGAGAGGAACTTGT
TTATTGCAGCTTATAATGGTTACAAATAAAGCAATAGCATCACAAATTTCACAAATAAAGCATTTTTTTC
ACTGCATTCTAGTTGTGGTTTGTCCAAACTCATCAATGTATCTTATCATGTCTGGCTCTAGCTATCCCGC
CCCTAACTCCGCCCATCCCGCCCCTAACTCCGCCCAGTTCCGCCCATTCTCCGCCCCATGGCTGACTAAT
TTTTTTTATTTATGCAGAGGCCGAGGCCGCCTCGGCCTCTGAGCTATTCCAGAAGTAGTGAGGAGGCTTT
TTTGGAGGCCTAGGGACGTACCCAATTCGCCCTATAGTGAGTCGTATTACGCGCGCTCACTGGCCGTCGT
TTTACAACGTCGTGACTGGGAAAACCCTGGCGTTACCCAACTTAATCGCCTTGCAGCACATCCCCCTTTC
GCCAGCTGGCGTAATAGCGAAGAGGCCCGCACCGATCGCCCTTCCCAACAGTTGCGCAGCCTGAATGGCG
AATGGG
[124 nt withheld, positions 3367-3490]
C
[91 nt withheld, positions 3492-3582]
A
[49 nt withheld, positions 3584-3632]
CCTTTGACGTTGGAGTCCACGTTCTTT
[37 nt withheld, positions 3660-3696]
ACCCTATCTCGGTCTATTCTTTTGATTTATAAGGGATTTTGCCGATTTCGGCCTATTGGTTAAAAAATGA
GCTGATTTAACAAAAATTTAACGCGAATTTTAACAAAATATTAACGCTTACAATTTAGGTGGCACTTTTC
GGGGAAATGTGCGCGGAACCCCTATTTGTTTATTTTTCTAAATACATTCAAATATGTATCCGCTCATGAG
ACAATAACCCTGATAAATGCTTCAATAATATTGAAAAAGGAAGAGTATGAGTATTCAACATTTCCGTGTC
GCCCTTATTCCCTTTTTTGCGGCATTTTGCCTTCCTGTTTTTGCTCACCCAGAAACGCTGGTGAAAGTAA
AAGATGCTGAAGATCAGTTGGGTGCACGAGTGGGTTACATCGAACTGGATCTCAACAGCGGTAAGATCCT
TGAGAGTTTTCGCCCCGAAGAACGTTTTCCAATGATGAGCACTTTTAAAGTTCTGCTATGTGGCGCGGTA
TTATCCCGTATTGACGCCGGGCAAGAGCAACTCGGTCGCCGCATACACTATTCTCAGAATGACTTGGTTG
AGTACTCACCAGTCACAGAAAAGCATCTTACGGATGGCATGACAGTAAGAGAATTATGCAGTGCTGCCAT
AACCATGAGTGATAACACTGCGGCCAACTTACTTCTGACAACGATCGGAGGACCGAAGGAGCTAACCGCT
TTTTTGCACAACATGGGGGATCATGTAACTCGCCTTGATCGTTGGGAACCGGAGCTGAATGAAGCCATAC
CAAACGACGAGCGTGACACCACGATGCCTGTAGCAATGGCAACAACGTTGCGCAAACTATTAACTGGCGA
ACTACTTACTCTAGCTTCCCGGCAACAATTAATAGACTGGATGGAGGCGGATAAAGTTGCAGGACCACTT
CTGCGCTCGGCCCTTCCGGCTGGCTGGTTTATTGCTGATAAATCTGGAGCCGGTGAGCGTGGGTCTCGCG
GTATCATTGCAGCACTGGGGCCAGATGGTAAGCCCTCCCGTATCGTAGTTATCTACACGACGGGGAGTCA
GGCAACTATGGATGAACGAAATAGACAGATCGCTGAGATAGGTGCCTCACTGATTAAGCATTGGTAACTG
TCAGACCAAGTTTACTCATATATACTTTAGATTGATTTAAAACTTCATTTTTAATTTAAAAGGATCTAGG
TGAAGATCCTTTTTGATAATCTCATGACCAAAATCCCTTAACGTGAGTTTTCGTTCCACTGAGCGTCAGA
CCCCGTAGAAAAGATCAAAGGATCTTCTTGAGATCCTTTTTTTCTGCGCGTAATCTGCTGCTTGCAAACA
AAAAAACCACCGCTACCAGCGGTGGTTTGTTTGCCGGATCAAGAGCTACCAACTCTTTTTCCGAAGGTAA
CTGGCTTCAGCAGAGCGCAGATACCAAATACTGTTCTTCTAGTGTAGCCGTAGTTAGGCCACCACTTCAA
GAACTCTGTAGCACCGCCTACATACCTCGCTCTGCTAATCCTGTTACCAGTGGCTGCTGCCAGTGGCGAT
AAGTCGTGTCTTACCGGGTTGGACTCAAGACGATAGTTACCGGATAAGGCGCAGCGGTCGGGCTGAACGG
GGGGTTCGTGCACACAGCCCAGCTTGGAGCGAACGACCTACACCGAACTGAGATACCTACAGCGTGAGCT
ATGAGAAAGCGCCACGCTTCCCGAAGGGAGAAAGGCGGACAGGTATCCGGTAAGCGGCAGGGTCGGAACA
GGAGAGCGCACGAGGGAGCTTCCAGGGGGAAACGCCTGGTATCTTTATAGTCCTGTCGGGTTTCGCCACC
TCTGACTTGAGCGTCGATTTTTGTGATGCTCGTCAGGGGGGCGGAGCCTATGGAAAAACGCCAGCAACGC
GGCCTTTTTACGGTTCCTGGCCTTTTGCTGGCCTTTTGCTCACATGTTCTTTCCTGCGTTATCCCCTGAT
TCTGTGGATAACCGTATTACCGCCTTTGAGTGAGCTGATACCGCTCGCCGCAGCCGAACGACCGAGCGCA
GCGAGTCAGTGAGCGAGGAAGCGGAAGAGCGCCCAATACGCAAACCGCCTCTCCCCGCGCGTTGGCCGAT
TCATTAATGCAGCTGGCACGACAGGTTTCCCGACTGGAAAGCGGGCAGTGAGCGCAACGCAATTAATGTG
AGTTAGCTCACTCATTAGGCACCCCAGGCTTTACACTTTATGCTTCCGGCTCGTATGTTGTGTGGAATTG
TGAGCGGATAACAATTTCACACAGGAAACAGCTATGACCATGATTACGCCAAGCGCGCAATTAACCCTCA
CTAAAGGGAACAAAAGCTGGAGCTGCAAGCTTAATGTAGTCTTATGCAATACTCTTGTAGTCTTGCAACA
TGGTAACGATGAGTTAGCAACATGCCTTACAAGGAGAGAAAAAGCACCGTGCATGCCGATTGGTGGAAGT
AAGGTGGTACGATCGTGCCTTATTAGGAAGGCAACAGACGGGTCTGACATGGATTGGACGAACCACTGAA
TTGCCGCATTGCAGAGATATTGTATTTAAGTGCCTAGCTCGATACATAAACGGGTCTCTCTGGTTAGACC
AGATCTGAGCCTGGGAGCTCTCTGGCTAACTAGGGAACCCACTGCTTAAGCCTCAATAAAGCTTGCCTTG
AGTGCTTCAAGTAGTGTGTGCCCGTCTGTTGTGTGACTCTGGTAACTAGAGATCCCTCAGACCCTTTTAG
TCAGTGTGGAAAATCTCTAGCAGTGGCGCCCGAACAGGGACTTGAAAGCGAAAGGGAAACCAGAGGAGCT
CTCTCGACGCAGGACTCGGCTTGCTGAAGCGCGCACGGCAAGAGGCGAGGGGCGGCGACTGGTGAGTACG
CCAAAAATTTTGACTAGCGGAGGCTAGAAGGAGAGAGATGGGTGCGAGAGCGTCAGTATTAAGCGGGGGA
GAATTAGATCGCGATGGGAAAAAATTCGGTTAAGGCCAGGGGGAAAGAAAAAATATAAATTAAAACATAT
AGTATGGGCAAGCAGGGAGCTAGAACGATTCGCAGTTAATCCTGGCCTGTTAGAAACATCAGAAGGCTGT
AGACAAATACTGGGACAGCTACAACCATCCCTTCAGACAGGATCAGAAGAACTTAGATCATTATATAATA
CAGTAGCAACCCTCTATTGTGTGCATCAAAGGATAGAGATAAAAGACACCAAGGAAGCTTTAGACAAGAT
AGAGGAAGAGCAAAACAAAAGTAAGACCACCGCACAGCAAGCGGCCGCTGATCTTCAGACCTGGAGGAGG
AGATATGAGGGACAATTGGAGAAGTGAATTATATAAATATAAAGTAGTAAAAATTGAACCATTAGGAGTA
GCACCCACCAAGGCAAAGAGAAGAGTGGTGCAGAGAGAAAAAAGAGCAGTGGGAATAGGAGCTTTGTTCC
TTGGGTTCTTGGGAGCAGCAGGAAGCACTATGGGCGCAGCGTCAATGACGCTGACGGTACAGGCCAGACA
ATTATTGTCTGGTATAGTGCAGCAGCAGAACAATTTGCTGAGGGCTATTGAGGCGCAACAGCATCTGTTG
CAACTCACAGTCTGGGGCATCAAGCAGCTCCAGGCAAGAATCCTGGCTGTGGAAAGATACCTAAAGGATC
AACAGCTCCTGGGGATTTGGGGTTGCTCTGGAAAACTCATTTGCACCACTGCTGTGCCTTGGAATGCTAG
TTGGAGTAATAAATCTCTGGAACAGATTTGGAATCACACGACCTGGATGGAGTGGGACAGAGAAATTAAC
AATTACACAAGCTTAATACACTCCTTAATTGAAGAATCGCAAAACCAGCAAGAAAAGAATGAACAAGAAT
TATTGGAATTAGATAAATGGGCAAGTTTGTGGAATTGGTTTAACATAACAAATTGGCTGTGGTATATAAA
ATTATTCATAATGATAGTAGGAGGCTTGGTAGGTTTAAGAATAGTTTTTGCTGTACTTTCTATAGTGAAT
AGAGTTAGGCAGGGATATTCACCATTATCGTTTCAGACCCACCTCCCAACCCCGAGGGGACCCAGAGAGG
GCCTATTTCCCATGATTCCTTCATATTTGCATATACGATACAAGGCTGTTAGAGAGATAATTAGAATTAA
TTTGACTGTAAACACAAAGATATTAGTACAAAATACGTGACGTAGAAAGTAATAATTTCTTGGGTAGTTT
GCAGTTTTAAAATTATGTTTTAAAATGGACTATCATATGCTTACCGTAACTTGAAAGTATTTCGATTTCT
TGGCTTTATATATCTTGTGGAAAGGACGAAACACCGGCATTCTGGTCGGACATCAGGTTTTAGAGCTAGA
AATAGCAAGTTAAAATAAGGCTAGTCCGTTATCAACTTGAAAAAGTGGCACCGAGTCGGTGCTTTTTTAA
GCTTGGCGTAACTAGATCTTGAGACAAATGGCAGTATTCATCCACAATTTTAAAAGAAAAGGGGGGATTG
GGGGGTACAGTGCAGGGGAAAGAATAGTAGACATAATAGCAACAGACATACAAACTAAAGAATTACAAAA
ACAAATTACAAAAATTCAAAATTTTCGGGTTTATTACAGGGACAGCAGAGATCCACTTTGGCGCCGGCTC
GAGGGGG
