>Addgene plasmid #77219 | SHPK gRNA (BRDN0001147296) | depositor partial sequence | sequence record 144679 | Target Sequence
GCATTCTGGTCGGACATCAG
