>Addgene plasmid #77219 | SHPK gRNA (BRDN0001147296) | addgene partial sequence | sequence record 187341 | hU6-F
AAGTAATAATTTCTTGGGTAGTTTGCAGTTTTAAAATTATGTTTTAAAATGGACTATCATATGCTTACCG
TAACTTGAAAGTATTTCGATTTCTTGGCTTTATATATCTTGTGGAAAGGACGAAACACCGGCATTCTGGT
CGGACATCAGGTTTTAGAGCTAGAAATAGCAAGTTAAAATAAGGCTAGTCCGTTATCAACTTGAAAAAGT
GGCACCGAGTCGGTGCTTTTTTAAGCTTGGCGTAACTAGATCTTGAGACAAATGGCAGTATTCATCCACA
ATTTTAAAAGAAAAGGGGGGATTGGGGGGTACAGTGCAGGGGAAAGAATAGTAGACATAATAGCAACAGA
CATACAAACTAAAGAATTACAAAAACAAATTACAAAAATTCAAAATTTTCGGGTTTATTACAGGGACAGC
AGAGATCCACTTTGGCGCCGGCTCGAGGGGGCCCGGGTGCAAAGATGGATAAAGTTTTAAACAGAGAGGA
ATCTTTGCAGCTAATGGACCTTCTAGGTCTTGAAAGGAGTGGGAATTGGCTCCGGTGCCCGTCAGTGGGC
AGAGCGCACA
